Addgene plasmid #39352: pFA6a-kanMX6-Purg1-GST
Depositing lab: Jurg Bahler. Depositing organization: Wellcome Sanger Institute. Publication: urg1: a uracil-regulatable promoter system for fission yeast with short induction and repression times. Watt S, Mata J, Lopez-Maury L, Marguerat S, Burns G, Bahler J. PLoS One. 2008 Jan 16;3(1):e1428. 10.1371/journal.pone.0001428 PubMed 18197241.
Backbone
  Vector backbone: pFA6a-kanMX6-P3nmt1
  Backbone manufacturer: Addgene plasmid # 39280
  Backbone size w/o insert (bp): 2300
  Modifications to backbone: nmt1 promoter has been replaced with urg1 promoter.
  Vector type: Yeast genomic targeting
  Selectable markers: Gentamicin
Growth in bacteria
  Bacterial resistance: Ampicillin, 100 μg/mL
  Growth temperature: 37°C
  Growth strain: DH5alpha
  Copy number: Unknown
Gene/Insert
  Cloning method: Restriction Enzyme; 5′ cloning site BglII (not destroyed); 3′ cloning site PacI (not destroyed)
  Sequencing primers: 5′ Sp6_primer; 3′ T7_promoter
Terms and licenses: Academic/Nonprofit Terms; Industry Terms: Not Available to Industry
How to cite: pFA6a-kanMX6-Purg1-GST was a gift from Jurg Bahler (Addgene plasmid # 39352 ; http://n2t.net/addgene:39352 ; RRID:Addgene_39352)
