[The description below was written by a language model from this plasmid's Addgene catalogue record.]
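Description:
pFA6a-kanMX6-Purg1-GST is a yeast genomic targeting plasmid from the pFA6a family of PCR-template modules, intended for modifying chromosomal loci in fission yeast rather than for episomal expression. It derives from pFA6a-kanMX6-P3nmt1, with the thiamine-repressible nmt1 promoter swapped out for the urg1 promoter; the exchange was done by restriction cloning between BglII and PacI sites, both of which remain intact. In bacteria the plasmid is maintained under ampicillin selection; its copy number is not recorded, and no feature table is available, so the exact positions and boundaries of the parts cannot be confirmed here.

As the name indicates, the module combines three elements: the kanMX6 marker, the urg1 promoter (Purg1), and a GST coding sequence. The catalogue lists the yeast selectable marker as gentamicin, which reflects the kanMX cassette's usual function of conferring resistance to the aminoglycoside G418 (geneticin) in yeast. In plasmids of this design, the marker–promoter–tag cassette is typically amplified with primers carrying homology to a chosen locus and integrated by homologous recombination immediately upstream of a gene's open reading frame. This places the endogenous gene under control of the new promoter and fuses GST to the N-terminus of the protein, allowing detection or affinity purification.

The associated publication describes urg1 as a uracil-regulatable promoter system for fission yeast with short induction and repression times, so the construct is suited to rapid switching of expression of a GST-tagged protein from its native chromosomal site. No separate gene insert is stated in the record beyond the promoter replacement.
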