>Addgene plasmid #39352 | pFA6a-kanMX6-Purg1-GST | addgene partial sequence | sequence record 51114 | T7 5'-TAATACGACTCACTATAGGG-3'
CTGATATCATCGATGAATTCGAGCTCGTTTAAACTGGATGGCGGCGTTAGTATCGAATCGACAGCAGTAT
AGCGACCAGCATTCACATACGATTGACGCATGATATTACTTTCTGCGCACTTAACTTCGCATCTGGGCAG
ATGATGTCGAGGCGAAAAAAAATATAAATCACGCTAACATTTGATTAAAATAGAACAACTACAATATAAA
AAAACTATACAAATGACAAGTTCTTGAAAACAAGAATCTTTTTATTGTCAGTACTGATTAGAAAAACTCA
TCGAGCATCAAATGAAACTGCAATTTATTCATATCAGGATTATCAATACCATATTTTTGAAAAAGCCGTT
TCTGTAATGAAGGAGAAAACTCACCGAGGCAGTTCCATAGGATGGCAAGATCCTGGTATCGGTCTGCGAT
TCCGACTCGTCCAACATCAATACAACCTATTAATTTCCCCTCGTCAAAAATAAGGTTATCAAGTGAGAAA
TCACCATGAGTGACGACTGAATCCGGTGAGAATGGCAAAAGCTTATGCATTTCTTTCCAGACTTGTTCAA
CAGGCCAGCCATTACGCTCGTCATCAAAATCACTCGCATCAACCAAACCGTTATTCATTCGTGATTGCGC
CTGAGCGAGACGAAATACGCGATCGCTGTTAAAAGGACAATTACAAACAGGAATCGAATGCAACCGGCGC
AGGAACACTGCCAGCGCATCAACAATATTTTCACCTGAATCAGGATATTCTTCTAATACCTGGAATGCTG
TTTTGCCGGGGATCGCAGTGGTGAGTAACCATGCATCATCAGGAGTACGGATAAAATGCTTGATGGTCGG
AAGAGGCATAAATTCCGTCAGCCAGTTTAGTCTGAC
