>Addgene plasmid #39352 | pFA6a-kanMX6-Purg1-GST | addgene partial sequence | sequence record 51115 | SP6 5'-ATTTAGGTGACACTATAG-3'
TGGCGCGCCTCAACGCGGAACCAGATCCGATTTTGGAGGATGGTCGCCACCACCAAACGTGGCTTGCCAG
CCCTGCAAAGGCCATGCTATATACTTGCTGGATTTCAAGTACTTATCAATTTGTGGGATAGCTTCAATAC
GTTTTTTAAAACAAACTAATTTTGGGAACGCATCCAGGCACATTGGGTCCATGTATAAAACAACATCAAG
AGCGTCATACAACATGAAGTCAGGATGGGTTACATGATCACCATTTAAATATGTTTTATGACATAAACGA
TCTTCGAACATTTTCAGCATTTCAGGTAGCTTGCTAAGAAAATCAACTTTGAGAGTTTCAAAGTCTTTAC
TATATGCAATTCTCGAAACACCGTATCTAATATCCAAAACCGCTCCTTCAAGCATTGAAATCTCTGCACG
CTCTTTTGGACAACCACCCAACATGTTGTGCTTGTCAGCTATATAACGTATGATGGCCATAGACTGTGTT
AATTTAACATCACCATCAATATAATAAGGAAGATTGGGAAACTCCAAACCCAATTCAAACTTTTTGTTTC
GCCATTTATCACCTTCATCGCGCTCATACAAATGCTCTTCATATTTTTCTTCAAGATATTCCAAAAGAAG
TCGAGTGGGTTGCACAAGGCCCTTAATTTTCCAATAACCTAGTATAGGGGACATATTAATTAACCTTTGT
TCAGTGGCAAGCATATTGAATTAGTTCTAATTTAGTAATTGAAGAAAACGGATAAGTAAAACAACAAGAA
AAATGACAAACGAATGTTCAATGGGTAGAAAGAAATTCGTTTCACAAAATTAGCCTTTAAACAAAGTGAA
TTGAGTAAGGCAGCTAAAGTAATGAATGAACTT
