>Addgene plasmid #39352 | pFA6a-kanMX6-Purg1-GST | addgene partial sequence | sequence record 51581 | GST-R 5'-AAAGAAGTCGAGTGGGTTGC-3'
CTTTGTTCAGTGGCAAGCATATTGAATTAGTTCTAATTTAGTAATTGAAGAAAACGGATAAGTAAAACAA
CAAGAAAAATGACAAACGAATGTTCAATGGGTAGAAAGAAATTCGTTTCACAAAATTAGCCTTTAAACAA
AGTGAATTGAGTAAGGCAGCTAAAGTAATGAATGAAACCTTTGCAATTGATGTTGAACCGTATGGATTTC
CTCCCTTATTTATAGCCTTCCAGATACTATCAATGAAAGCGCTAGCTCGCATGATACCAGATACCACGCG
GACTTGCCGCGGGCACTTCCTCGTCAGCGAACCGAAAACAATACCTTGTTTACATCGTTGCGCCTTCTTA
GACCTTACGAAGTCGCGGGGAAGGGTCGTGCACGCATGTTCTCGAGCGGCGCTACCGCGGGCAATAGCCG
ACGCAAGTCATTGTTTAGAAGAAAAAAAATTTTTTTGTAATGTAAACAATTGGAATTGGTTGATGTCAGT
AAGCAAATATTCCCATTTACAGGAAAAGAATAGAACATCATTCTTACAAGTATTCAAAGAACGATCGAAA
AGATGGTTTCTATTTCCACGGCTTTGTATTTATACAATTCGTAATAGTCAGTAGTGAAGGCGTTTGCCAC
ACATTCTAGTTCGAAATTCTTTTTTACGTAGGATATAAAAATAATAATCCGTGTCACGCTAATCGAGATC
TGTTTAGCTTGCCTCGTCCCCGCCGGGTCACCCGGCCAGCGACATGGAGGCCCAGAATACCCTCGNGGNG
GGGGCGAACGAGACGGGGAGGGGAGGGGG
